Addgene plasmid #120762: GGE273
Purpose: Part of GoldenGate Yarrowia lipolytica toolkit for assembling an expression plasmid for Y. lipolytic yeast. Inducible promoter for gene expression in position 3 (P3_EYK300-3AB)
Depositing lab: Tristan Rossignol. Depositing organization: INRAE Jouy-en-Josas. Publication: A modular Golden Gate toolkit for Yarrowia lipolytica synthetic biology. Larroude M, Park YK, Soudier P, Kubiak M, Nicaud JM, Rossignol T. Microb Biotechnol. 2019 May 31. doi: 10.1111/1751-7915.13427. PubMed 31148366.
Backbone
  Vector backbone: pCR4Blunt-TOPO
  Vector type: Cloning/assembly plasmid
Growth in bacteria
  Bacterial resistance: Kanamycin, 50 μg/mL
  Growth temperature: 37°C
  Growth strain: DH5alpha
  Copy number: High Copy
Gene/Insert
  Gene/Insert name: P3_EYK300-3AB
  Species: Synthetic
  Insert size (bp): 417
  Cloning method: TOPO Cloning
Terms and licenses: Academic/Nonprofit Terms; Industry Terms: Not Available to Industry
How to cite: GGE273 was a gift from Tristan Rossignol (Addgene plasmid # 120762 ; http://n2t.net/addgene:120762 ; RRID:Addgene_120762)
