[The description below was written by a language model from this plasmid's Addgene catalogue record and pLannotate feature annotations shown in this document.]
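Description:
GGE273 is a small E. coli cloning/assembly plasmid that serves as a part donor in a modular Golden Gate toolkit for building expression plasmids for the yeast Yarrowia lipolytica. It is built on the pCR4Blunt-TOPO backbone and is about 3.95 kb according to the sequenced record. Propagation in bacteria relies on a high-copy ColE1/pUC-type origin, and selection is with kanamycin through the Tn5-derived NeoR/KanR aminoglycoside phosphotransferase gene. The annotation also detects a BleoR (Sh ble) coding sequence downstream of a partial AmpR promoter, although the catalogue lists only kanamycin as the bacterial resistance.

The payload is a 417 bp synthetic insert named P3_EYK300-3AB, described as an inducible promoter intended to drive gene expression at position 3 of the multi-gene Golden Gate assembly scheme. It was introduced by TOPO cloning. The feature table does not annotate the insert itself, but it leaves an unannotated gap between the SP6 and T7 phage promoters, which is where the cloned fragment would be expected to sit. This site lies within the backbone's lac promoter/operator-driven lacZα–ccdB fusion, a cassette that normally provides positive selection because insertion disrupts expression of the gyrase-poisoning CcdB toxin. Both lacZα and ccdB appear as fragments in the annotation. The record does not state the inducer, the type IIS enzyme or the overhangs that define position 3. There are no yeast replication or selection elements, so the plasmid is purely a storage and donor vector from which the promoter part is released and combined with other toolkit modules into a Y. lipolytica expression construct.
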