Features (pLannotate 1.2.2; 14 found; start..end, strand, type, name):
      2..94      +  CDS            lacI (fragment): lac repressor; lacI; The lac repressor binds to the lac operator to inhibit transcription in E. coli. This inhibition can be relieved by adding lactose or isopropyl-β-D-thiogalactopyranoside (IPTG).
    107..128     +  protein_bind   CAP binding site: CAP binding activates transcription in the presence of cAMP. E. coli catabolite activator protein
    143..173     +  promoter       lac promoter: promoter for the E. coli lac operon
    181..197     +  protein_bind   lac operator: The lac repressor binds to the lac operator to inhibit transcription in E. coli. This inhibition can be relieved by adding lactose or isopropyl-β-D-thiogalactopyranoside (IPTG). lac repressor encoded by lacI
    239..257     +  promoter       SP6 promoter: promoter for bacteriophage SP6 RNA polymerase
    842..860     -  promoter       T7 promoter: promoter for bacteriophage T7 RNA polymerase
    863..1010    +  CDS            lacZα (fragment): LacZα fragment of β-galactosidase; lacZ fragment
   1020..1323    +  CDS            ccdB (fragment): CcdB, a bacterial toxin that poisons DNA gyrase; ccdB; Plasmids containing the ccdB gene cannot be propagated in standard E. coli strains.
   1371..1640    +  CDS            tnpA (fragment): TN5P_ECOLX - Also known as tnp. Experimental evidence at protein level: Swiss-Prot protein existence level 1. Mediates transposition of transposon Tn5 by a 'cut and paste' mechanism. First, the monomeric transposase binds the 19 bp inverted DNA repeats flanking the transposon. Then, dimerization of the DNA- bound transposase creates a synaptic DNA complex. After nicking of the first DNA strand, excision of the transposon proceeds through a series of intermediates. The transposase then mediates the insertion of the transposon at a new site by strand transfer. The activity of the wild- type tran
   1672..2466    +  CDS            NeoR/KanR: aminoglycoside phosphotransferase from Tn5; aph(3')-II (or nptII); confers resistance to neomycin, kanamycin, and G418 (Geneticin®)
   2487..2537    -  misc_feature   bom (fragment): basis of mobility region from pBR322
   2564..2652    +  promoter       AmpR promoter (fragment): bla
   2672..3046    +  CDS            BleoR: antibiotic-binding protein; Sh ble from Streptoalloteichus hindustanus; confers resistance to bleomycin, phleomycin, and Zeocin™
   3184..3772    +  rep_origin     ori: high-copy-number ColE1/pMB1/pBR322/pUC origin of replication
>Addgene plasmid #120762 | GGE273 | addgene full sequence | sequence record 263098 | Addgene NGS Result
AGCGCCCAATACGCAAACCGCCTCTCCCCGCGCGTTGGCCGATTCATTAATGCAGCTGGCACGACAGGTT
TCCCGACTGGAAAGCGGGCAGTGAGCGCAACGCAATTAATGTGAGTTAGCTCACTCATTAGGCACCCCAG
GCTTTACACTTTATGCTTCCGGCTCGTATGTTGTGTGGAATTGTGAGCGGATAACAATTTCACACAGGAA
ACAGCTATGACCATGATTACGCCAAGCTATTTAGGTGACACTATAGAATACTCAAGCTATGCATCAAGCT
TGGTACCGAGCTCGGATCCACTAGTAACGGCCGCCAGTGTGCTGGAATTCGCCCTTGGGGTCTCTGTCAC
GATACGCGTATCGATGCATCTACTTTTCTCTATACTGTACGTTTCAATCTGGGGAAGCGGAATCCCAAAA
GGGAAAGCCGCCGCATTAAGCTCCACAGCGGGAAGCGGAATCCCAAAAGGGAAAGCCGCCGCATTAAGCT
CCACAGCGGGAAGCGGAATCCCAAAAGGGAAAGCCGCCGCATTAAGCTCCACAGCCTTGCATAATCCGAT
GACCTGACTAGTGCGGACAAAGACTATTATTTCGAGGCAAGGCCACCACGTACCGCGGTCCCAAACTTTT
GCAAAGCTGAAAACAGCGTGGGGGTCAACGTGGATCAGAAAGAGGGGCAGATCAGCTTCTATAAGAAGCT
CCTTTCCCCACAATTGGCCCACACGACACTTCTACACACTTACACATCTACTGGATCCCCACAGAGACCG
GAAGGGCGAATTCTGCAGATATCCATCACACTGGCGGCCGCTCGAGCATGCATCTAGAGGGCCCAATTCG
CCCTATAGTGAGTCGTATTACAATTCACTGGCCGTCGTTTTACAACGTCGTGACTGGGAAAACCCTGGCG
TTACCCAACTTAATCGCCTTGCAGCACATCCCCCTTTCGCCAGCTGGCGTAATAGCGAAGAGGCCCGCAC
CGATCGCCCTTCCCAACAGTTGCGCAGCCTATACGTACGGCAGTTTAAGGTTTACACCTATAAAAGAGAG
AGCCGTTATCGTCTGTTTGTGGATGTACAGAGTGATATTATTGACACGCCGGGGCGACGGATGGTGATCC
CCCTGGCCAGTGCACGTCTGCTGTCAGATAAAGTCTCCCGTGAACTTTACCCGGTGGTGCATATCGGGGA
TGAAAGCTGGCGCATGATGACCACCGATATGGCCAGTGTGCCGGTCTCCGTTATCGGGGAAGAAGTGGCT
GATCTCAGCCACCGCGAAAATGACATCAAAAACGCCATTAACCTGATGTTCTGGGGAATATAAATGTCAG
GCATGAGATTATCAAAAAGGATCTTCACCTAGATCCTTTTCACGTAGAAAGCCAGTCCGCAGAAACGGTG
CTGACCCCGGATGAATGTCAGCTACTGGGCTATCTGGACAAGGGAAAACGCAAGCGCAAAGAGAAAGCAG
GTAGCTTGCAGTGGGCTTACATGGCGATAGCTAGACTGGGCGGTTTTATGGACAGCAAGCGAACCGGAAT
TGCCAGCTGGGGCGCCCTCTGGTAAGGTTGGGAAGCCCTGCAAAGTAAACTGGATGGCTTTCTTGCCGCC
AAGGATCTGATGGCGCAGGGGATCAAGCTCTGATCAAGAGACAGGATGAGGATCGTTTCGCATGATTGAA
CAAGATGGATTGCACGCAGGTTCTCCGGCCGCTTGGGTGGAGAGGCTATTCGGCTATGACTGGGCACAAC
AGACAATCGGCTGCTCTGATGCCGCCGTGTTCCGGCTGTCAGCGCAGGGGCGCCCGGTTCTTTTTGTCAA
GACCGACCTGTCCGGTGCCCTGAATGAACTGCAAGACGAGGCAGCGCGGCTATCGTGGCTGGCCACGACG
GGCGTTCCTTGCGCAGCTGTGCTCGACGTTGTCACTGAAGCGGGAAGGGACTGGCTGCTATTGGGCGAAG
TGCCGGGGCAGGATCTCCTGTCATCTCACCTTGCTCCTGCCGAGAAAGTATCCATCATGGCTGATGCAAT
GCGGCGGCTGCATACGCTTGATCCGGCTACCTGCCCATTCGACCACCAAGCGAAACATCGCATCGAGCGA
GCACGTACTCGGATGGAAGCCGGTCTTGTCGATCAGGATGATCTGGACGAAGAGCATCAGGGGCTCGCGC
CAGCCGAACTGTTCGCCAGGCTCAAGGCGAGCATGCCCGACGGCGAGGATCTCGTCGTGACCCATGGCGA
TGCCTGCTTGCCGAATATCATGGTGGAAAATGGCCGCTTTTCTGGATTCATCGACTGTGGCCGGCTGGGT
GTGGCGGACCGCTATCAGGACATAGCGTTGGCTACCCGTGATATTGCTGAAGAGCTTGGCGGCGAATGGG
CTGACCGCTTCCTCGTGCTTTACGGTATCGCCGCTCCCGATTCGCAGCGCATCGCCTTCTATCGCCTTCT
TGACGAGTTCTTCTGAATTATTAACGCTTACAATTTCCTGATGCGGTATTTTCTCCTTACGCATCTGTGC
GGTATTTCACACCGCATCAGGTGGCACTTTTCGGGGAAATGTGCGCGGAACCCCTATTTGTTTATTTTTC
TAAATACATTCAAATATGTATCCGCTCATGAGACAATAACCCTGATAAATGCTTCAATAATAGCACGTGA
GGAGGGCCACCATGGCCAAGTTGACCAGTGCCGTTCCGGTGCTCACCGCGCGCGACGTCGCCGGAGCGGT
CGAGTTCTGGACCGACCGGCTCGGGTTCTCCCGGGACTTCGTGGAGGACGACTTCGCCGGTGTGGTCCGG
GACGACGTGACCCTGTTCATCAGCGCGGTCCAGGACCAGGTGGTGCCGGACAACACCCTGGCCTGGGTGT
GGGTGCGCGGCCTGGACGAGCTGTACGCCGAGTGGTCGGAGGTCGTGTCCACGAACTTCCGGGACGCCTC
CGGGCCGGCCATGACCGAGATCGGCGAGCAGCCGTGGGGGCGGGAGTTCGCCCTGCGCGACCCGGCCGGC
AACTGCGTGCACTTCGTGGCCGAGGAGCAGGACTGACACGTGCTAAAACTTCATTTTTAATTTAAAAGGA
TCTAGGTGAAGATCCTTTTTGATAATCTCATGACCAAAATCCCTTAACGTGAGTTTTCGTTCCACTGAGC
GTCAGACCCCGTAGAAAAGATCAAAGGATCTTCTTGAGATCCTTTTTTTCTGCGCGTAATCTGCTGCTTG
CAAACAAAAAAACCACCGCTACCAGCGGTGGTTTGTTTGCCGGATCAAGAGCTACCAACTCTTTTTCCGA
AGGTAACTGGCTTCAGCAGAGCGCAGATACCAAATACTGTTCTTCTAGTGTAGCCGTAGTTAGGCCACCA
CTTCAAGAACTCTGTAGCACCGCCTACATACCTCGCTCTGCTAATCCTGTTACCAGTGGCTGCTGCCAGT
GGCGATAAGTCGTGTCTTACCGGGTTGGACTCAAGACGATAGTTACCGGATAAGGCGCAGCGGTCGGGCT
GAACGGGGGGTTCGTGCACACAGCCCAGCTTGGAGCGAACGACCTACACCGAACTGAGATACCTACAGCG
TGAGCTATGAGAAAGCGCCACGCTTCCCGAAGGGAGAAAGGCGGACAGGTATCCGGTAAGCGGCAGGGTC
GGAACAGGAGAGCGCACGAGGGAGCTTCCAGGGGGAAACGCCTGGTATCTTTATAGTCCTGTCGGGTTTC
GCCACCTCTGACTTGAGCGTCGATTTTTGTGATGCTCGTCAGGGGGGCGGAGCCTATGGAAAAACGCCAG
CAACGCGGCCTTTTTACGGTTCCTGGCCTTTTGCTGGCCTTTTGCTCACATGTTCTTTCCTGCGTTATCC
CCTGATTCTGTGGATAACCGTATTACCGCCTTTGAGTGAGCTGATACCGCTCGCCGCAGCCGAACGACCG
AGCGCAGCGAGTCAGTGAGCGAGGAAGCGGAAG
