>Addgene plasmid #120762 | GGE273 | depositor partial sequence | sequence record 229372 | P3_EYK300-3AB
GGTCTCTGTCACGATACGCGTATCGATGCATCTACTTTTCTCTATACTGTACGTTTCAATCTGGGGAAGC
GGAATCCCAAAAGGGAAAGCCGCCGCATTAAGCTCCACAGCGGGAAGCGGAATCCCAAAAGGGAAAGCCG
CCGCATTAAGCTCCACAGCGGGAAGCGGAATCCCAAAAGGGAAAGCCGCCGCATTAAGCTCCACAGCCTT
GCATAATCCGATGACCTGACTAGTGCGGACAAAGACTATTATTTCGAGGCAAGGCCACCACGTACCGCGG
TCCCAAACTTTTGCAAAGCTGAAAACAGCGTGGGGGTCAACGTGGATCAGAAAGAGGGGCAGATCAGCTT
CTATAAGAAGCTCCTTTCCCCACAATTGGCCCACACGACACTTCTACACACTTACACATCTACTGGATCC
CCACAGAGACC
